>Addgene plasmid #228620 | pM-mBeRFP | addgene full sequence | sequence record 452483 | Addgene NGS Result
AAACACTCGGTTGGGAAGCCTCCACAGAGATGCTGTACCCAGCTGACGGAGGTCTGGAAGGAAGAGACTA
CATGGCTCTGAAGCTCGTGGGCGGGGGCCACCTGATCTGCAACGCCAAGACCACATACAGATCCAAGAAA
CCCGCTAAGAACCTCAAGATGCCCGGCGTCTACTATGTGGACAGGAGACTGGAAAGAATCAAGGAGGCCG
ACAAAGAGACAAGCGTCGAGCAGCACGAGGTGGCTGTGGCCAGATACTGCGACCTCCCTAGCAAACTGGG
GCACAAATAAGAGTTGCCATTCATGTCTTCTGAAACATAAAATGAACTTGTTTATTGCAGCTTATAATGG
TTACAAATAAAGCAATAGCATCACAAATTTCACAAATAAAGCATTTTTTTCACTGCATTCTAGTTGTGGT
TTGTCCAAACTCATCAATGTATCTTAAGGCGTAAATTGTAAGCGTTAATATTTTGTTAAAATTCGCGTTA
AATTTTTGTTAAATCAGCTCATTTTTTAACCAATAGGCCGAAATCGGCAAAATCCCTTATAAATCAAAAG
AATAGACCGAGATAGGGT
[37 nt withheld, positions 579-615]
AAAGAACGTGGACTCCAACGTCAAAGG
[49 nt withheld, positions 643-691]
T
[91 nt withheld, positions 693-783]
G
[124 nt withheld, positions 785-908]
CAGTACTTAACGGAAGATCACTTCGTGATCGGCACGTAAGAGGTTCCAACTTTCACCATAATGAAATAAG
ATCACTACCGGGCGTATTTTTTGAGTTATCGAGATTTTCAGGAGCTAAGGAAGCTAAAATGGAGAAAAAA
ATCACTGGATATACCACCGTTGATATATCCCAATGGCATCGTAAAGAACATTTTGAGGCATTTCAGTCAG
TTGCTCAATGTACCTATAACCAGACCGTTCAGCTGGATATTACGGCCTTTTTAAAGACCGTAAAGAAAAA
TAAGCACAAGTTTTATCCGGCCTTTATTCACATTCTTGCCCGCCTGATGAATGCTCATCCGGAATTCCGT
ATGGCAATGAAAGACGGTGAGCTGGTGATATGGGATAGTGTTCACCCTTGTTACACCGTTTTCCATGAGC
AAACTGAAACGTTTTCATCGCTCTGGAGTGAATACCACGACGATTTCCGGCAGTTTCTACACATATATTC
GCAAGATGTGGCGTGTTACGGTGAAAACCTGGCCTATTTCCCTAAAGGGTTTATTGAGAATATGTTTTTC
GTATCAGCCAATCCCTGGGTGAGTTTCACCAGTTTTGATTTAAACGTGGCCAATATGGACAACTTCTTCG
CCCCCGTTTTCACCATGGGCAAATATTATACGCAAGGCGACAAGGTGCTGATGCCGCTGGCGATTCAGGT
TCATCATGCCGTTTGTGATGGCTTCCATGTCGGCAGAATGCTTAATGAATTACAACAGTACTGCGATGAG
TGGCAGGGCGGGGCGTAATCAAACATGAGAATTGGTCGCGCGAGCAATTCAGACATGATAAGATACATTG
ATGAGTTTGGACAAACCACAACTAGAATGCAGTGAAAAAAATGCTTTATTTGTGAAATTTGTGATGCTAT
TGCTTTATTTGTAACCATTATAAGCTGCAATAAACAAGTTGGCATTTCGTTCCACTGAGCGTCAGACCCC
GTAGAAAAGATCAAAGGATCTTCTTGAGATCCTTTTTTTCTGCGCGTAATCTGCTGCTTGCAAACAAAAA
AACCACCGCTACCAGCGGTGGTTTGTTTGCCGGATCAAGAGCTACCAACTCTTTTTCCGAAGGTAACTGG
CTTCAGCAGAGCGCAGATACCAAATACTGTTCTTCTAGTGTAGCCGTAGTTAGGCCACCACTTCAAGAAC
TCTGTAGCACCGCCTACATACCTCGCTCTGCTAATCCTGTTACCAGTGGCTGCTGCCAGTGGCGATAAGT
CGTGTCTTACCGGGTTGGACTCAAGACGATAGTTACCGGATAAGGCGCAGCGGTCGGGCTGAACGGGGGG
TTCGTGCACACAGCCCAGCTTGGAGCGAACGACCTACACCGAACTGAGATACCTACAGCGTGAGCTATGA
GAAAGCGCCACGCTTCCCGAAGGGAGAAAGGCGGACAGGTATCCGGTAAGCGGCAGGGTCGGAACAGGAG
AGCGCACGAGGGAGCTTCCAGGGGGAAACGCCTGGTATCTTTATAGTCCTGTCGGGTTTCGCCACCTCTG
ACTTGAGCGTCGATTTTTGTGATGCTCGTCAGGGGGGCGGAGCCTATGGAAAAACGCCAGCAACGCGGCC
TTTTTACGGTTCCTGGCCTTTTGCTGGCCTTTTGCTCACATGTTCTTTCCTGCGTTATCCCCTGATTCTG
TGGATAACCGTATTACCGCCATGCATTAGTTATTAATAGTAATCAATTACGGGGTCATTAGTTCATAGCC
CATATATGGAGTTCCGCGTTACATAACTTACGGTAAATGGCCCGCCTGGCTGACCGCCCAACGACCCCCG
CCCATTGACGTCAATAATGACGTATGTTCCCATAGTAACGCCAATAGGGACTTTCCATTGACGTCAATGG
GTGGAGTATTTACGGTAAACTGCCCACTTGGCAGTACATCAAGTGTATCATATGCCAAGTACGCCCCCTA
TTGACGTCAATGACGGTAAATGGCCCGCCTGGCATTATGCCCAGTACATGACCTTATGGGACTTTCCTAC
TTGGCAGTACATCTACGTATTAGTCATCGCTATTACCATGGTGATGCGGTTTTGGCAGTACATCAATGGG
CGTGGATAGCGGTTTGACTCACGGGGATTTCCAAGTCTCCACCCCATTGACGTCAATGGGAGTTTGTTTT
GGCACCAAAATCAACGGGACTTTCCAAAATGTCGTAACAACTCCGCCCCATTGACGCAAATGGGCGGTAG
GCGTGTACGGTGGGAGGTCTATATAAGCAGAGCTGGTTTAGTGAAGAAGACGGCTCCGGCGCCACAAACT
TCTCTCTGCTAAAGCAAGCAGGTGATGTTGAAGAAAACCCCGGGCCTGGCAGCGGCGAGGGCAGGGGAAG
TCTACTTACATGCGGGGACGTGGAGGAAAATCCCGGCCCAGGATCCGCCGCCACCATGGTGTCTAAGGGC
GAAGAGCTGATTAAGGAGAACATGCATATGAAGCTGTACATGGAGGGCACCGTGAACAACCACCACTTCA
AGTGCACATCCGAGGGCGAAGGCAAGCCCTACGAGGGCACCCAGACCATGAGAATCAAGGTGGTCGAGGG
CGGCCCTCTCCCCTTCGCCTTCGACATCCTGGCTACCAGCTTCATGTACGGCAGCAAAACCTTCATCAAC
CACACCCAGGGCATCCCCGACTTCTTTAAGCAGTCCTTCCCTGAGGGCTTCACATGGGAGAGATCCACCA
CATACGAGGACGGGGGCGTGCTGACCGCTACCCAGGACACCAGCCTCCAGGACGGCTGCCTCATCTACAA
CGTCAAGATCAGAGGGGTGAACTTCCCATCCAACGGCCCTGTGATGCAGAAGA
Features (pLannotate 1.2.2; 10 found; start..end, strand, type, name):
    325..446     +  polyA_signal   SV40 poly(A) signal: SV40 polyadenylation signal
    480..908     -  rep_origin     f1 ori (sequence partly withheld): f1 bacteriophage origin of replication; arrow indicates direction of (+) strand synthesis
    934..1036    +  promoter       cat promoter: promoter of the E. coli cat gene encoding chloramphenicol acetyltransferase
   1037..1693    +  CDS            cat: CAT_ECOLX - Experimental evidence at protein level: Swiss-Prot protein existence level 1. This enzyme is an effector of chloramphenicol resistance in bacteria. From Escherichia coli. This protein is used as a marker in many commonly used cloning vectors, such as pACYC184.
   1737..1858    -  polyA_signal   SV40 poly(A) signal: SV40 polyadenylation signal
   1912..2500    +  rep_origin     ori: high-copy-number ColE1/pMB1/pBR322/pUC origin of replication
   2675..2978    +  enhancer       CMV enhancer: human cytomegalovirus immediate early enhancer
   2979..3182    +  promoter       CMV promoter: human cytomegalovirus (CMV) immediate early promoter
   3275..3327    +  CDS            T2A (fragment): 2A peptide from Thosea asigna virus capsid protein Eukaryotic ribosomes fail to insert a peptide bond between the Gly and Pro residues, yielding separate polypeptides.
   3344..287     +  CDS            mBeRFP (across the origin): mBeRFP is a basic (constitutively fluorescent) long stokes shift fluorescent protein published in 2013, derived from Entacmaea quadricolor. It is reported to be a somewhat slowly-maturing monomer with moderate acid sensitivity.
