[The description below was written by a language model from this plasmid's Addgene catalogue record and pLannotate feature annotations shown in this document.]
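Description:
pM-mBeRFP is a small (about 3.8 kb) mammalian expression plasmid built on the pMulti backbone and designed as a building block for MuSIC fluorescence barcodes, which are combinations of fluorescent proteins used to label and distinguish single cells by spectral flow cytometry. In bacteria it replicates from a high-copy ColE1/pUC-type origin and is selected with chloramphenicol through a cat gene driven by its native promoter. An f1 bacteriophage origin is also present. The annotation shows no mammalian selection marker, so the plasmid appears suited to transient expression.

The payload is a synthetic 705 bp mBeRFP coding sequence, a monomeric long-Stokes-shift red fluorescent protein derived from Entacmaea quadricolor. Silent mutations were introduced to remove restriction sites needed for assembly. Expression is driven by the human CMV immediate-early enhancer and promoter and terminated by an SV40 polyadenylation signal just downstream of the reading frame. A second SV40 poly(A) signal lies in the opposite orientation after the cat gene. Between the CMV promoter and mBeRFP the feature table detects a partial T2A element, a ribosome-skipping peptide that lets two proteins be produced from one transcript. This fits the stated purpose of expressing mBeRFP together with an "extra insert", presumably a second fluorescent protein placed upstream of the 2A sequence by Golden Gate cloning to form a barcode. The record does not describe the identity of that extra insert or the exact layout of the cloning sites.
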