Addgene plasmid #228620: pM-mBeRFP
Purpose: Mammalian expression of mBeRFP and extra insert, for MuSIC barcode construction
Depositing lab: Marc Birtwistle. Depositing organization: Clemson University. Publication: Genetically Encoded Fluorescence Barcodes Allow for Single-Cell Analysis via Spectral Flow Cytometry. Lu X, Pritko DJ, Abravanel ME, Huggins JR, Ogunleye O, Biswas T, Ashy KC, Woods SK, Livingston MWT, Blenner MA, Birtwistle MR. ACS Synth Biol. 2025 May 16;14(5):1533-1548. doi: 10.1021/acssynbio.4c00807. Epub 2025 May 6. PubMed 40326708.
Backbone
  Vector backbone: pMulti
  Backbone manufacturer: Birtwistle lab
  Vector type: Mammalian Expression
Growth in bacteria
  Bacterial resistance: Chloramphenicol, 25 μg/mL
  Growth temperature: 37°C
  Growth strain: DH5alpha
  Copy number: High Copy
Gene/Insert
  Gene/Insert name: mBeRFP
  Species: Synthetic
  Insert size (bp): 705
  Mutation: We introduced some silent mutations to avoid essential restriction enzyme sites.
  Promoter: CMV
  Cloning method: Golden Gate
Terms and licenses: Academic/Nonprofit Terms; Industry Terms: Not Available to Industry
Depositor comments: Please visit https://doi.org/10.1101/2024.10.23.619855 for bioRxiv preprint.
How to cite: pM-mBeRFP was a gift from Marc Birtwistle (Addgene plasmid # 228620 ; http://n2t.net/addgene:228620 ; RRID:Addgene_228620)
