>Addgene plasmid #228620 | pM-mBeRFP | depositor partial sequence | sequence record 449222 | mBeRFP
ATGGTGTCTAAGGGCGAAGAGCTGATTAAGGAGAACATGCATATGAAGCTGTACATGGAGGGCACCGTGA
ACAACCACCACTTCAAGTGCACATCCGAGGGCGAAGGCAAGCCCTACGAGGGCACCCAGACCATGAGAAT
CAAGGTGGTCGAGGGCGGCCCTCTCCCCTTCGCCTTCGACATCCTGGCTACCAGCTTCATGTACGGCAGC
AAAACCTTCATCAACCACACCCAGGGCATCCCCGACTTCTTTAAGCAGTCCTTCCCTGAGGGCTTCACAT
GGGAGAGATCCACCACATACGAGGACGGGGGCGTGCTGACCGCTACCCAGGACACCAGCCTCCAGGACGG
CTGCCTCATCTACAACGTCAAGATCAGAGGGGTGAACTTCCCATCCAACGGCCCTGTGATGCAGAAGAAA
ACACTCGGTTGGGAAGCCTCCACAGAGATGCTGTACCCAGCTGACGGAGGTCTGGAAGGAAGAGACTACA
TGGCTCTGAAGCTCGTGGGCGGGGGCCACCTGATCTGCAACGCCAAGACCACATACAGATCCAAGAAACC
CGCTAAGAACCTCAAGATGCCCGGCGTCTACTATGTGGACAGGAGACTGGAAAGAATCAAGGAGGCCGAC
AAAGAGACAAGCGTCGAGCAGCACGAGGTGGCTGTGGCCAGATACTGCGACCTCCCTAGCAAACTGGGGC
ACAAA
